>Addgene plasmid #245772 | pSJC316 | addgene full sequence | sequence record 486824 | Addgene NGS Result
CTTTCCTGCGTTATCCCCTGATTCTGTGGATAACCGTATTACCGCCTTTGAGTGAGCTGATACCGCTCGC
CGCAGCCGAACGACCGAGCGCAGCGAGTCAGTGAGCGAGGAAGCGGAAGAGCGCCCAATACGCAAACCGC
CTCTCCCCGCGCGTTGGCCGATTCATTAATGCAGCTGGCACGACAGGTTTCCCGACTGGAAAGCGGGCAG
TGAGCGCAACGCAATTAATACGCGTACCGCTAGCCAGGAAGAGTTTGTAGAAACGCAAAAAGGCCATCCG
TCAGGATGGCCTTCTGCTTAGTTTGATGCCTGGCAGTTTATGGCGGGCGTCCTGCCCGCCACCCTCCGGG
CCGTTGCTTCACAACGTTCAAATCCGCTCCCGGCGGATTTGTCCTACTCAGGAGAGCGTTCACCGACAAA
CAACAGATAAAACGAAAGGCCCAGTCTTCCGACTGAGCCTTTCGTTTTATTTGATGCCTGGCAGTTCCCT
ACTCTCGCGTTAACGCTAGCATGGATGTTTTCCCAGTCACGACGTTGTAAAACGACGGCCAGTCTTAAGC
TCGGGCCCCAAATAATGATTTTATTTTGACTGATAGTGACCTGTTCGTTGCAACAAATTGATGAGCAATG
CTTTTTTATAATGCCAACTTTGTACAAAAAAGCAGGCTCCGAATTCGCCCTTGGACTAGTCATATGGGTA
CCATGCGGGAGTATAAGATTGTTGTGCTCGGATCTGTCGGAGTAGGAAAATCCGCACTGACGGTACAATT
CGTGCAGGGAATTTTCGTAGAGAAGTATGACCCAACAATTGAGGATAGTTACAGAAAGCAAGTGGAAGTC
GACGGCCAGCAATGTATGCTTGAGATACTGGATACAGCAGGAACGGAGCAATTCACAGCGATGCGTGATT
TGTACATGAAGAATGGACAAGGATTTGTTCTCGTTTATTCAATTACTGCTCAATCGACATTCAATGATCT
TATGGATCTTCGTGATCAGATTCTTCGTGTCAAAGATACGGACGAGGTTCCAATGATTTTGGTAGGAAAT
AAGTGTGATTTGGAAGACGAACGAGTTGTTGGAAAAGATCAGGGACAGAATCTCGCCAGGCAGTTTGGAT
CAGCATTCCTTGAAACCTCTGCAAAAGCAAAGATTAACGTCAGCGAGGTGTTCTACGACCTCGTTCGTCA
AATAAACCGACGTTATCCCGAATCTGGTCGACGCCAGGGACAATCAAATAAGCAGTGCTGCTCGTGTGTC
ATCATGGGTACCAGTGGTTCCGGAGGATCTGGAGGATCTGGTATGGTGAGCAAGGGCGAGGAGCTGTTCA
CCGGGGTGGTGCCCATCCTGGTCGAGCTGGACGGCGACGTAAACGGCCACAAGTTCAGCGTGTCCGGCGA
GGGCGAGGGCGATGCCACCTACGGCAAGCTGACCCTGAAGTTCATCTGCACCACCGGCAAGCTGCCCGTG
CCCTGGCCCACCCTCGTGACCACCCTGACCTACGGCGTGCAGTGCTTCAGCCGCTACCCCGACCACATGA
AGCAGCACGACTTCTTCAAGTCCGCCATGCCCGAAGGCTACGTCCAGGAGCGCACCATCTTCTTCAAGGA
CGACGGCAACTACAAGACCCGCGCCGAGGTGAAGTTCGAGGGCGACACCCTGGTGAACCGCATCGAGCTG
AAGGGCATCGACTTCAAGGAGGACGGCAACATCCTGGGGCACAAGCTGGAGTACAACTACAACAGCCACA
ACGTCTATATCATGGCCGACAAGCAGAAGAACGGCATCAAGGTGAACTTCAAGATCCGCCACAACATCGA
GGACGGCAGCGTGCAGCTCGCCGACCACTACCAGCAGAACACCCCCATCGGCGACGGCCCCGTGCTGCTG
TCCGACAACCACTACCTGAGCACCCAGTCCAAGCTGAGCAAAGACCCCAACGAGAAGCGCGATCACATGG
TCCTGCTGGAGTTCGTGACCGCCGCCGGGATCACTCTCGGCATGGACGAGCTGTACAAGTAGCATATGGC
GGCCGCGGAAGGGCGAATTCGACCCAGCTTTCTTGTACAAAGTTGGCATTATAAAAAATAATTGCTCATC
AATTTGTTGCAACGAACAGGTCACTATCAGTCAAAATAAAATCATTATTTGCCATCCAGCTGATATCCCC
TATAGTGAGTCGTATTACATGGTCATAGCTGTTTCCTGGCAGCTCTGGCCCGTGTCTCAAAATCTCTGAT
GTTACATTGCACAAGATAAAAATATATCATCATGCCTCCTCTAGACCAGCCAGGACAGAAATGCCTCGAC
TTCGCTGCTACCCAAGGTTGCCGGGTGACGCACACCGTGGAAACGGATGAAGGCACGAACCCAGTGGACA
TAAGCCTGTTCGGTTCGTAAGCTGTAATGCAAGTAGCGTATGCGCTCACGCAACTGGTCCAGAACCTTGA
CCGAACGCAGCGGTGGTAACGGCGCAGTGGCGGTTTTCATGGCTTGTTATGACTGTTTTTTTGGGGTACA
GTCTATGCCTCGGGCATCCAAGCAGCAAGCGCGTTACGCCGTGGGTCGATGTTTGATGTTATGGAGCAGC
AACGATGTTACGCAGCAGGGCAGTCGCCCTAAAACAAAGTTAAACATTATGAGGGAAGCGGTGATCGCCG
AAGTATCGACTCAACTATCAGAGGTAGTTGGCGTCATCGAGCGCCATCTCGAACCGACGTTGCTGGCCGT
ACATTTGTACGGCTCCGCAGTGGATGGCGGCCTGAAGCCACACAGTGATATTGATTTGCTGGTTACGGTG
ACCGTAAGGCTTGATGAAACAACGCGGCGAGCTTTGATCAACGACCTTTTGGAAACTTCGGCTTCCCCTG
GAGAGAGCGAGATTCTCCGCGCTGTAGAAGTCACCATTGTTGTGCACGACGACATCATTCCGTGGCGTTA
TCCAGCTAAGCGCGAACTGCAATTTGGAGAATGGCAGCGCAATGACATTCTTGCAGGTATCTTCGAGCCA
GCCACGATCGACATTGATCTGGCTATCTTGCTGACAAAAGCAAGAGAACATAGCGTTGCCTTGGTAGGTC
CAGCGGCGGAGGAACTCTTTGATCCGGTTCCTGAACAGGATCTATTTGAGGCGCTAAATGAAACCTTAAC
GCTATGGAACTCGCCGCCCGACTGGGCTGGCGATGAGCGAAATGTAGTGCTTACGTTGTCCCGCATTTGG
TACAGCGCAGTAACCGGCAAAATCGCGCCGAAGGATGTCGCTGCCGACTGGGCAATGGAGCGCCTGCCGG
CCCAGTATCAGCCCGTCATACTTGAAGCTAGACAGGCTTATCTTGGACAAGAAGAAGATCGCTTGGCCTC
GCGCGCAGATCAGTTGGAAGAATTTGTCCACTACGTGAAAGGCGAGATCACCAAGGTAGTCGGCAAATAA
CCCTCGAGCCACCCATGACCAAAATCCCTTAACGTGAGTTACGCGTCGTTCCACTGAGCGTCAGACCCCG
TAGAAAAGATCAAAGGATCTTCTTGAGATCCTTTTTTTCTGCGCGTAATCTGCTGCTTGCAAACAAAAAA
ACCACCGCTACCAGCGGTGGTTTGTTTGCCGGATCAAGAGCTACCAACTCTTTTTCCGAAGGTAACTGGC
TTCAGCAGAGCGCAGATACCAAATACTGTTCTTCTAGTGTAGCCGTAGTTAGGCCACCACTTCAAGAACT
CTGTAGCACCGCCTACATACCTCGCTCTGCTAATCCTGTTACCAGTGGCTGCTGCCAGTGGCGATAAGTC
GTGTCTTACCGGGTTGGACTCAAGACGATAGTTACCGGATAAGGCGCAGCGGTCGGGCTGAACGGGGGGT
TCGTGCACACAGCCCAGCTTGGAGCGAACGACCTACACCGAACTGAGATACCTACAGCGTGAGCTATGAG
AAAGCGCCACGCTTCCCGAAGGGAGAAAGGCGGACAGGTATCCGGTAAGCGGCAGGGTCGGAACAGGAGA
GCGCACGAGGGAGCTTCCAGGGGGAAACGCCTGGTATCTTTATAGTCCTGTCGGGTTTCGCCACCTCTGA
CTTGAGCGTCGATTTTTGTGATGCTCGTCAGGGGGGCGGAGCCTATGGAAAAACGCCAGCAACGCGGCCT
TTTTACGGTTCCTGGCCTTTTGCTGGCCTTTTGCTCACATGTT
Features (pLannotate 1.2.2; 13 found; start..end, strand, type, name):
    121..213     +  CDS            lacI (fragment): lac repressor; lacI; The lac repressor binds to the lac operator to inhibit transcription in E. coli. This inhibition can be relieved by adding lactose or isopropyl-β-D-thiogalactopyranoside (IPTG).
    268..295     -  terminator     rrnB T2 terminator: transcription terminator T2 from the E. coli rrnB gene
    427..470     +  terminator     rrnB T1 terminator: Escherichia coli rrnB; transcription terminator T1 from the E. coli rrnB gene
    517..553     -  CDS            lacZα (fragment): LacZα fragment of β-galactosidase; lacZ fragment
    569..668     +  protein_bind   attL1: mutant version of attL; recombination site for the Gateway® LR reaction LR Clonase™
    703..1245    +  CDS            RAP1B: RAP1B_HUMAN - Experimental evidence at protein level: Swiss-Prot protein existence level 1. GTP-binding protein that possesses intrinsic GTPase activity. Contributes to the polarizing activity of KRIT1 and CDH5 in the establishment and maintenance of correct endothelial cell polarity and vascular lumen. Required for the localization of phosphorylated PRKCZ, PARD3 and TIAM1 to the cell junction. Plays a role in the establishment of basal endothelial barrier function. From Homo sapiens (Human).
   1303..2021    +  CDS            mEGFP (fragment): enhanced GFP with monomerizing A206K mutation (Zacharias et al., 2002) mammalian codon-optimized
   2052..2151    -  protein_bind   attL2: mutant version of attL; recombination site for the Gateway® LR reaction LR Clonase™
   2169..2187    -  promoter       T7 promoter: promoter for bacteriophage T7 RNA polymerase
   2377..2400    +  promoter       Pc promoter (fragment): intI1 (promoter lies within the coding sequence); class 1 integron promoter
   2576..2632    +  CDS            GmR (fragment): gentamycin acetyltransferase; aacC1; confers resistance to gentamycin
   2639..3430    +  CDS            SmR: aminoglycoside adenylyltransferase (Murphy, 1985); aadA; confers resistance to spectinomycin and streptomycin
   3523..4111    +  rep_origin     ori: high-copy-number ColE1/pMB1/pBR322/pUC origin of replication
