>Addgene plasmid #245772 | pSJC316 | analyzer sequence | sequence record 483118
CTTTCCTGCGTTATCCCCTGATTCTGTGGATAACCGTATTACCGCCTTTGAGTGAGCTGATACCGCTCGC
CGCAGCCGAACGACCGAGCGCAGCGAGTCAGTGAGCGAGGAAGCGGAAGAGCGCCCAATACGCAAACCGC
CTCTCCCCGCGCGTTGGCCGATTCATTAATGCAGCTGGCACGACAGGTTTCCCGACTGGAAAGCGGGCAG
TGAGCGCAACGCAATTAATACGCGTACCGCTAGCCAGGAAGAGTTTGTAGAAACGCAAAAAGGCCATCCG
TCAGGATGGCCTTCTGCTTAGTTTGATGCCTGGCAGTTTATGGCGGGCGTCCTGCCCGCCACCCTCCGGG
CCGTTGCTTCACAACGTTCAAATCCGCTCCCGGCGGATTTGTCCTACTCAGGAGAGCGTTCACCGACAAA
CAACAGATAAAACGAAAGGCCCAGTCTTCCGACTGAGCCTTTCGTTTTATTTGATGCCTGGCAGTTCCCT
ACTCTCGCGTTAACGCTAGCATGGATGTTTTCCCAGTCACGACGTTGTAAAACGACGGCCAGTCTTAAGC
TCGGGCCCCAAATAATGATTTTATTTTGACTGATAGTGACCTGTTCGTTGCAACAAATTGATGAGCAATG
CTTTTTTATAATGCCAACTTTGTACAAAAAAGCAGGCTCCGAATTCGCCCTTGGACTAGTCATATGGGTA
CCATGCGGGAGTATAAGATTGTTGTGCTCGGATCTGTCGGAGTAGGAAAATCCGCACTGACGGTACAATT
CGTGCAGGGAATTTTCGTAGAGAAGTATGACCCAACAATTGAGGATAGTTACAGAAAGCAAGTGGAAGTC
GACGGCCAGCAATGTATGCTTGAGATACTGGATACAGCAGGAACGGAGCAATTCACAGCGATGCGTGATT
TGTACATGAAGAATGGACAAGGATTTGTTCTCGTTTATTCAATTACTGCTCAATCGACATTCAATGATCT
TATGGATCTTCGTGATCAGATTCTTCGTGTCAAAGATACGGACGAGGTTCCAATGATTTTGGTAGGAAAT
AAGTGTGATTTGGAAGACGAACGAGTTGTTGGAAAAGATCAGGGACAGAATCTCGCCAGGCAGTTTGGAT
CAGCATTCCTTGAAACCTCTGCAAAAGCAAAGATTAACGTCAGCGAGGTGTTCTACGACCTCGTTCGTCA
AATAAACCGACGTTATCCCGAATCTGGTCGACGCCAGGGACAATCAAATAAGCAGTGCTGCTCGTGTGTC
ATCATGGGTACCAGTGGTTCCGGAGGATCTGGAGGATCTGGTATGGTGAGCAAGGGCGAGGAGCTGTTCA
CCGGGGTGGTGCCCATCCTGGTCGAGCTGGACGGCGACGTAAACGGCCACAAGTTCAGCGTGTCCGGCGA
GGGCGAGGGCGATGCCACCTACGGCAAGCTGACCCTGAAGTTCATCTGCACCACCGGCAAGCTGCCCGTG
CCCTGGCCCACCCTCGTGACCACCCTGACCTACGGCGTGCAGTGCTTCAGCCGCTACCCCGACCACATGA
AGCAGCACGACTTCTTCAAGTCCGCCATGCCCGAAGGCTACGTCCAGGAGCGCACCATCTTCTTCAAGGA
CGACGGCAACTACAAGACCCGCGCCGAGGTGAAGTTCGAGGGCGACACCCTGGTGAACCGCATCGAGCTG
AAGGGCATCGACTTCAAGGAGGACGGCAACATCCTGGGGCACAAGCTGGAGTACAACTACAACAGCCACA
ACGTCTATATCATGGCCGACAAGCAGAAGAACGGCATCAAGGTGAACTTCAAGATCCGCCACAACATCGA
GGACGGCAGCGTGCAGCTCGCCGACCACTACCAGCAGAACACCCCCATCGGCGACGGCCCCGTGCTGCTG
CCCGACAACCACTACCTGAGCACCCAGTCCAAGCTGAGCAAAGACCCCAACGAGAAGCGCGATCACATGG
TCCTGCTGGAGTTCGTGACCGCCGCCGGGATCACTCTCGGCATGGACGAGCTGTACAAGTAGCATATGGC
GGCCGCGGAAGGGCGAATTCGACCCAGCTTTCTTGTACAAAGTTGGCATTATAAAAAATAATTGCTCATC
AATTTGTTGCAACGAACAGGTCACTATCAGTCAAAATAAAATCATTATTTGCCATCCAGCTGATATCCCC
TATAGTGAGTCGTATTACATGGTCATAGCTGTTTCCTGGCAGCTCTGGCCCGTGTCTCAAAATCTCTGAT
GTTACATTGCACAAGATAAAAATATATCATCATGCCTCCTCTAGACCAGCCAGGACAGAAATGCCTCGAC
TTCGCTGCTGCCCAAGGTTGCCGGGTGACGCACACCGTGGAAACGGATGAAGGCACGAACCCAGTGGACA
TAAGCCTGTTCGGTTCGTAAGCTGTAATGCAAGTAGCGTATGCGCTCACGCAACTGGTCCAGAACCTTGA
CCGAACGCAGCGGTGGTAACGGCGCAGTGGCGGTTTTCATGGCTTGTTATGACTGTTTTTTTGGGGTACA
GTCTATGCCTCGGGCATCCAAGCAGCAAGCGCGTTACGCCGTGGGTCGATGTTTGATGTTATGGAGCAGC
AACGATGTTACGCAGCAGGGCAGTCGCCCTAAAACAAAGTTAAACATCATGAGGGAAGCGGTGATCGCCG
AAGTATCGACTCAACTATCAGAGGTAGTTGGCGTCATCGAGCGCCATCTCGAACCGACGTTGCTGGCCGT
ACATTTGTACGGCTCCGCAGTGGATGGCGGCCTGAAGCCACACAGTGATATTGATTTGCTGGTTACGGTG
ACCGTAAGGCTTGATGAAACAACGCGGCGAGCTTTGATCAACGACCTTTTGGAAACTTCGGCTTCCCCTG
GAGAGAGCGAGATTCTCCGCGCTGTAGAAGTCACCATTGTTGTGCACGACGACATCATTCCGTGGCGTTA
TCCAGCTAAGCGCGAACTGCAATTTGGAGAATGGCAGCGCAATGACATTCTTGCAGGTATCTTCGAGCCA
GCCACGATCGACATTGATCTGGCTATCTTGCTGACAAAAGCAAGAGAACATAGCGTTGCCTTGGTAGGTC
CAGCGGCGGAGGAACTCTTTGATCCGGTTCCTGAACAGGATCTATTTGAGGCGCTAAATGAAACCTTAAC
GCTATGGAACTCGCCGCCCGACTGGGCTGGCGATGAGCGAAATGTAGTGCTTACGTTGTCCCGCATTTGG
TACAGCGCAGTAACCGGCAAAATCGCGCCGAAGGATGTCGCTGCCGACTGGGCAATGGAGCGCCTGCCGG
CCCAGTATCAGCCCGTCATACTTGAAGCTAGACAGGCTTATCTTGGACAAGAAGAAGATCGCTTGGCCTC
GCGCGCAGATCAGTTGGAAGAATTTGTCCACTACGTGAAAGGCGAGATCACCAAGGTAGTCGGCAAATAA
CCCTCGAGCCACCCATGACCAAAATCCCTTAACGTGAGTTACGCGTCGTTCCACTGAGCGTCAGACCCCG
TAGAAAAGATCAAAGGATCTTCTTGAGATCCTTTTTTTCTGCGCGTAATCTGCTGCTTGCAAACAAAAAA
ACCACCGCTACCAGCGGTGGTTTGTTTGCCGGATCAAGAGCTACCAACTCTTTTTCCGAAGGTAACTGGC
TTCAGCAGAGCGCAGATACCAAATACTGTCCTTCTAGTGTAGCCGTAGTTAGGCCACCACTTCAAGAACT
CTGTAGCACCGCCTACATACCTCGCTCTGCTAATCCTGTTACCAGTGGCTGCTGCCAGTGGCGATAAGTC
GTGTCTTACCGGGTTGGACTCAAGACGATAGTTACCGGATAAGGCGCAGCGGTCGGGCTGAACGGGGGGT
TCGTGCACACAGCCCAGCTTGGAGCGAACGACCTACACCGAACTGAGATACCTACAGCGTGAGCATTGAG
AAAGCGCCACGCTTCCCGAAGGGAGAAAGGCGGACAGGTATCCGGTAAGCGGCAGGGTCGGAACAGGAGA
GCGCACGAGGGAGCTTCCAGGGGGAAACGCCTGGTATCTTTATAGTCCTGTCGGGTTTCGCCACCTCTGA
CTTGAGCGTCGATTTTTGTGATGCTCGTCAGGGGGGCGGAGCCTATGGAAAAACGCCAGCAACGCGGCCT
TTTTACGGTTCCTGGCCTTTTGCTGGCCTTTTGCTCACATGTT
Features (pLannotate 1.2.2; 13 found; start..end, strand, type, name):
    121..213     +  CDS            lacI (fragment): lac repressor; lacI; The lac repressor binds to the lac operator to inhibit transcription in E. coli. This inhibition can be relieved by adding lactose or isopropyl-β-D-thiogalactopyranoside (IPTG).
    268..295     -  terminator     rrnB T2 terminator: transcription terminator T2 from the E. coli rrnB gene
    427..470     +  terminator     rrnB T1 terminator: Escherichia coli rrnB; transcription terminator T1 from the E. coli rrnB gene
    517..553     -  CDS            lacZα (fragment): LacZα fragment of β-galactosidase; lacZ fragment
    569..668     +  protein_bind   attL1: mutant version of attL; recombination site for the Gateway® LR reaction LR Clonase™
    703..1245    +  CDS            RAP1B: RAP1B_HUMAN - Experimental evidence at protein level: Swiss-Prot protein existence level 1. GTP-binding protein that possesses intrinsic GTPase activity. Contributes to the polarizing activity of KRIT1 and CDH5 in the establishment and maintenance of correct endothelial cell polarity and vascular lumen. Required for the localization of phosphorylated PRKCZ, PARD3 and TIAM1 to the cell junction. Plays a role in the establishment of basal endothelial barrier function. From Homo sapiens (Human).
   1303..2019    +  CDS            mEGFP: mEGFP is a basic (constitutively fluorescent) green fluorescent protein published in 2002, derived from Aequorea victoria. It has moderate acid sensitivity.
   2052..2151    -  protein_bind   attL2: mutant version of attL; recombination site for the Gateway® LR reaction LR Clonase™
   2169..2187    -  promoter       T7 promoter: promoter for bacteriophage T7 RNA polymerase
   2377..2400    +  promoter       Pc promoter (fragment): intI1 (promoter lies within the coding sequence); class 1 integron promoter
   2576..2632    +  CDS            GmR (fragment): gentamycin acetyltransferase; aacC1; confers resistance to gentamycin
   2639..3430    +  CDS            SmR: aminoglycoside adenylyltransferase (Murphy, 1985); aadA; confers resistance to spectinomycin and streptomycin
   3523..4111    +  rep_origin     ori: high-copy-number ColE1/pMB1/pBR322/pUC origin of replication
