[The description below was written by a language model from this plasmid's Addgene catalogue record and pLannotate feature annotations shown in this document.]
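Description:
pSJC316 is a Gateway entry clone built on the pCR8/GW/TOPO backbone, a small (about 4.2 kb) high-copy E. coli plasmid that replicates from a ColE1/pUC-type origin and is selected with spectinomycin through the aadA (SmR) aminoglycoside adenylyltransferase gene. Short lacI, lacZα, GmR and integron Pc promoter fragments in the annotation are backbone remnants rather than functional elements. rrnB T1 and T2 terminators sit upstream of the cloning region and insulate the insert from read-through transcription.

The payload, inserted by Gibson assembly between the attL1 and attL2 recombination sites, is the C. elegans small GTPase gene rap-1 carrying a G12V substitution, fused at its C terminus to monomeric GFP. The automated annotation labels the GTPase coding region as human RAP1B, which reflects sequence similarity to the closest database match; the catalogue entry gives the species as C. elegans. The fluorescent partner is identified as mEGFP, the A206K monomerising variant of enhanced GFP. By analogy with Ras-family GTPases, G12V is generally regarded as a GTPase-impairing, activating mutation, although the record itself does not describe its effect.

No promoter is positioned to drive the fusion in animals. The only one adjacent to the cassette is a T7 promoter beyond attL2, facing back toward the insert. Instead, the plasmid serves as a donor: an LR Clonase reaction moves rap-1(G12V)::mGFP into a Gateway destination vector that supplies the promoter and 3′ elements. The associated work concerns Rap/Rac signalling in C. elegans synaptic development, so its likely use is to build expression constructs for a tagged, mutant RAP-1 in worms.
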