Addgene plasmid #245772: pSJC316
Purpose: Allows for rap-1(G12V)::mGFP entry into Gateway Vectors
Depositing lab: Salvatore Cherra. Depositing organization: University of Kentucky. Publication: A PDZ-RapGEF promotes synaptic development in C. elegans through a Rap/Rac signaling pathway. Lamb R, Scales M, Watkins J, Werner M, Cherra SJ. Development. 2025 Aug 1:dev.204678. doi: 10.1242/dev.204678. PubMed 40748210.
Backbone
  Vector backbone: pCR8/GW/TOPO
  Vector type: Unspecified
Growth in bacteria
  Bacterial resistance: Spectinomycin, 50 μg/mL
  Growth temperature: 37°C
  Growth strain: DH5alpha
  Copy number: High Copy
Gene/Insert
  Gene/Insert name: rap-1(G12V)::mGFP
  Species: C. elegans (nematode)
  Mutation: G12V
  Tag / fusion protein: mGFP (C terminal on insert)
  Cloning method: Gibson Cloning
Terms and licenses: Academic/Nonprofit Terms; Industry Terms: Not Available to Industry
How to cite: pSJC316 was a gift from Salvatore Cherra (Addgene plasmid # 245772 ; http://n2t.net/addgene:245772 ; RRID:Addgene_245772)
